Addgene plasmid #8624: YEplac181-DST1
Depositing lab: Jeff Strathern. Depositing organization: National Cancer Institute (NCI). Publication: Genetic interactions of DST1 in Saccharomyces cerevisiae suggest a role of TFIIS in the initiation-elongation transition. Malagon F, Tong AH, Shafer BK, Strathern JN. Genetics 2004 Mar;166(3):1215-27. 10.1534/genetics.166.3.1215 PubMed 15082542.
Backbone
  Vector backbone: YEplac181
  Backbone size w/o insert (bp): 5741
  Vector type: Bacterial Expression, Yeast Expression
Growth in bacteria
  Bacterial resistance: Ampicillin, 100 μg/mL
  Growth temperature: 37°C
  Growth strain: DH5alpha
  Copy number: High Copy
Gene/Insert
  Gene/Insert name: DST1 (alt name: PPR2)
  Species: S. cerevisiae (budding yeast)
  Insert size (bp): 1800
  Mutation: Wild type
  Entrez Gene: DST1 (a.k.a. YGL043W, PPR2)
  Cloning method: Restriction Enzyme; 5′ cloning site BamHI (not destroyed); 3′ cloning site SalI (destroyed during cloning)
  Sequencing primers: 5′ M13 reverse
Terms and licenses: Academic/Nonprofit Terms; Industry Terms: Not Available to Industry
How to cite: YEplac181-DST1 was a gift from Jeff Strathern (Addgene plasmid # 8624 ; http://n2t.net/addgene:8624 ; RRID:Addgene_8624)
