[The description below was written by a language model from this plasmid's Addgene catalogue record and pLannotate feature annotations shown in this document.]
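Description:
YEplac181-DST1 is an episomal yeast–E. coli shuttle plasmid built on the YEplac181 backbone, carrying the wild-type Saccharomyces cerevisiae DST1 gene (also called PPR2, YGL043W), which encodes the transcription elongation factor TFIIS. In bacteria it is maintained at high copy by a ColE1/pUC-type origin and selected through the AmpR β-lactamase gene with its own promoter. In yeast the 2μ origin supports multicopy replication, and the LEU2 gene with its native promoter allows selection by leucine prototrophy in leu2 strains. Remnants of the pUC-derived lac region (CAP site, lac promoter and operator, lacZα fragment and split pUC18/19 polylinker) flank the insertion site, consistent with cloning into the polylinker.

The insert, recorded as about 1.8 kb, was placed between BamHI, which remains intact, and SalI, which was destroyed during cloning. In the annotated 7,535 nt depositor sequence the DST1 coding region lies on the reverse strand relative to the lac promoter, with several hundred base pairs of yeast sequence on either side and a short fragment of the RNA15 coding sequence at one end. This indicates a genomic fragment. No heterologous yeast promoter is annotated, so expression presumably depends on DST1's own flanking regulatory sequences, although the record does not state the promoter explicitly. No epitope tags or reporters are annotated.

The plasmid suits complementation of dst1 mutants or supplying DST1 at elevated dosage. This fits the associated study of DST1 genetic interactions and the role of TFIIS in the transition from transcription initiation to elongation.
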