Features (pLannotate 1.2.2; 18 found; start..end, strand, type, name):
      1..93      +  CDS            lacI (fragment): lac repressor; lacI; The lac repressor binds to the lac operator to inhibit transcription in E. coli. This inhibition can be relieved by adding lactose or isopropyl-β-D-thiogalactopyranoside (IPTG).
    106..127     +  protein_bind   CAP binding site: CAP binding activates transcription in the presence of cAMP. E. coli catabolite activator protein
    142..172     +  promoter       lac promoter: promoter for the E. coli lac operon
    180..196     +  protein_bind   lac operator: The lac repressor binds to the lac operator to inhibit transcription in E. coli. This inhibition can be relieved by adding lactose or isopropyl-β-D-thiogalactopyranoside (IPTG). lac repressor encoded by lacI
    233..255     -  misc_feature   MCS (fragment): pUC18/19 multiple cloning site
    602..1528    -  CDS            DST1: TFS2_YEAST - Also known as PPR2. Experimental evidence at protein level: Swiss-Prot protein existence level 1. Can promote the transfer of one strand of a double-stranded DNA molecule to a homologous single strand and thus may be involved in recombination. From Saccharomyces cerevisiae (strain ATCC 204508 / S288c) (Baker's yeast).
   1975..2055    +  CDS            RNA15 (fragment): RNA15_YEAST - Experimental evidence at protein level: Swiss-Prot protein existence level 1. RNA-binding component of the cleavage factor IA (CFIA) complex, which is involved in the endonucleolytic cleavage during polyadenylation-dependent pre-mRNA 3'-end formation and cooperates with the cleavage factor NAB4/CFIB and the cleavage and polyadenylation factor (CPF) complex. Binds to A-rich RNA sequence elements. From Saccharomyces cerevisiae (strain ATCC 204508 / S288c) (Baker's yeast).
   2057..2083    -  misc_feature   MCS (fragment): pUC18/19 multiple cloning site
   2080..2237    +  CDS            lacZα (fragment): LacZα fragment of β-galactosidase; lacZ fragment
   2243..2295    -  misc_feature   bom (fragment): basis of mobility region from pBR322
   2291..2383    +  CDS            RAF1 (fragment): RAF_YEAST - Experimental evidence at transcript level: Swiss-Prot protein existence level 2. Antagonizes transcriptional repression of recombinase FLP by REP1-REP2. May play a role in plasmid partitioning. From Saccharomyces cerevisiae (strain ATCC 204508 / S288c) (Baker's yeast).
   2537..3883    -  rep_origin     2μ ori: yeast 2μ plasmid origin of replication
   3888..3904    -  promoter       tet promoter (fragment): E. coli promoter for tetracycline efflux protein gene
   4021..5113    -  CDS            LEU2: 3-isopropylmalate dehydrogenase, required for leucine biosynthesis; S. cerevisiae LEU2; yeast auxotrophic marker
   5132..5523    -  promoter       LEU2 promoter: S. cerevisiae LEU2
   5629..5733    +  promoter       AmpR promoter: bla
   5734..6594    +  CDS            AmpR: β-lactamase; bla; confers resistance to ampicillin, carbenicillin, and related antibiotics
   6765..7353    +  rep_origin     ori: high-copy-number ColE1/pMB1/pBR322/pUC origin of replication
>Addgene plasmid #8624 | YEplac181-DST1 | depositor full sequence | sequence record 6717 | Author sequence
GCGCCCAATACGCAAACCGCCTCTCCCCGCGCGTTGGCCGATTCATTAATGCAGCTGGCACGACAGGTTT
CCCGACTGGAAAGCGGGCAGTGAGCGCAACGCAATTAATGTGAGTTAGCTCACTCATTAGGCACCCCAGG
CTTTACACTTTATGCTTCCGGCTCGTATGTTGTGTGGAATTGTGAGCGGATAACAATTTCACACAGGAAA
CAGCTATGACCATGATTACGCCAAGCTTGCATGCCTGCAGGTCGAGATCTTAAATTGTATTTCTTTAGTT
CTGACCGAGCCATATTTAATGCATAGAAGATTAATAAAGAAAACATGAAAATCATAAATAATTAAAAGTA
ACTGGACGAACAAAAGATTTTACGTGAGACAGGACAAAAAAAATTAACACCAGCAGTATATGTATATATG
TACATCGTATATGAATATGCCATTTCAACAAATTGGATATGGTTGTATGTTTGGCTTTTTCTTTTCCTGG
ATTCCGGCTGTCAAATACTACTACGAATAGAGTCAGAACAGGCTTTTCTGTCCCTTCCTCCTATTGTTTC
CTTTGCTCTGTCCGTGGCTACTCTCATCTTTTTCTATTCTAAGAGAATTTCCATCTGTTACCACATGCTT
CACATGTACAGAAAGTGGTCAATGGTTCATCCGCAGATCTTGTTTGCAATTGATAGTAAGATACCTTCTT
CTCTTTACATTTACCACATGTAAATCTATCGGTGACTGACCTTTCTATGGTGGCACCCTGTGCGTTGTAT
AAGTTTTGCTTGGCAATTTCTTCTATCTTTTGCTTTAAGGGCGCTGGTGCCAGATCCTTGGCATCGCATG
TAGCTAAGAATTCAGGTGTTATATCACCGTTGGCAATTTTATGTTTGAGATCTGGGTTATTCTTTGATAT
GACGTTTGAATAAATTATACGATACCTGGCTTTGTAAGCGGCTTCGTTGGTGTCACAGTTGTTAACTTTA
TTCATTTCACTTTCTATGGCCTTTGCAGTATGCAAAATAGATTGAGGTGGATGCTCACTTTCCTTGGCCA
AAACGTCGTAGAGTGCTTTTAGTACCTGATCACGTAATTTGTGGTGGTATATAGCTGTATCCACACCATC
GTTCTTACTATTTCTTGGTTTAGTGCTGACGTACTTGTCTTGTTTCATGGCATCTGACTGGGAGGAGGCC
GGCTGTTGAACACCATTCACGGACTCACCTACAGTTGTCTTGTCCTCTGCATTGCCTGGCGCATGATCTT
GATGATGCTGCTGTGCTTGCCTGGAACGCTTATTTTTATTAATTGCGTCTTTCCAAGAGCTAATCATTTT
CTTCACGAGTTTGCTGATCTCTACATTAGTGGATTTTTTAAACTTGTTGACTTCCACACCAACTTTTGTT
TCTCTCAGTAACTTTTCAGTGGGGACGAATTCTTTATCCAAGACATGTAAGATTTCTAGAACTGCAGCAT
CATTACTTTTGTTCTTTTCTAGATTCTTAACATGTACCAGTACTTCCTTACTATCCATGATGAATGCTCT
TATGCGGACTGACTACACTGTGAATGTTCTGCTGCTTGAGTAATTTTTCATTCAATATTTTTCAATACGT
AGTCCCATCATCGAGTGATCACTTGGTCATATCAGCACAGTGGGGCGGGTAAGAGTTGAAAATTTCCCTA
TAATGAAATTGGATATTATATATCAAAAAGGCGTTGTCATTCGAAGCATCGTTTCAAAAGAAGGTCCGTA
AAGTTAAGGTGGGCTAGTGAAGTATCTCATAATTGTTACAATCACCATAAGAGAAATCTTGCGTTTAGAA
TTTCCTAAGAGAACCGAGTCACTTCTAGCACTTGCTTTAAACAGAAACACTTGTAATAATTGTTAGAGGG
ATATACAAGAAAGGCTATATACCAATAGCATCACATAGACACGTTAATTATCAATACATTGAAAGAAAAG
ACGAAAACGATAAAATGAATAGGCAGAGCGGTGTGAATGCGGGGGTACAGAACAACCCACCATCCCGAGT
GGTGTATCTGGGTTCTATACCATACGGGATCCCCGGGTACCGAGCTCGAATTCACTGGCCGTCGTTTTAC
AACGTCGTGACTGGGAAAACCCTGGCGTTACCCAACTTAATCGCCTTGCAGCACATCCCCCTTTCGCCAG
CTGGCGTAATAGCGAAGAGGCCCGCACCGATCGCCCTTCCCAACAGTTGCGCAGCCTGAATGGCGAATGG
CGCCTGATGCGGTATTTTCTCCTTACGCATCTGTGCGGTATTTCACACCGCATATATCGGATCGTACTTG
TTACCCATCATTGAATTTTGAACATCCGAACCTGGGAGTTTTCCCTGAAACAGATAGTATATTTGAACCT
GTATAATAATATATAGTCTAGCGCTTTACGGAAGACAATGTATGTATTTCGGTTCCTGGAGAAACTATTG
CATCTATTGCATAGGTAATCTTGCACGTCGCATCCCCGGTTCATTTTCTGCGTTTCCATCTTGCACTTCA
ATAGCATATCTTTGTTAACGAAGCATCTGTGCTTCATTTTGTAGAACAAAAATGCAACGCGAGAGCGCTA
ATTTTTCAAACAAAGAATCTGAGCTGCATTTTTACAGAACAGAAATGCAACGCGAAAGCGCTATTTTACC
AACGAAGAATCTGTGCTTCATTTTTGTAAAACAAAAATGCAACGCGAGAGCGCTAATTTTTCAAACAAAG
AATCTGAGCTGCATTTTTACAGAACAGAAATGCAACGCGAGAGCGCTATTTTACCAACAAAGAATCTATA
CTTCTTTTTTGTTCTACAAAAATGCATCCCGAGAGCGCTATTTTTCTAACAAAGCATCTTAGATTACTTT
TTTTCTCCTTTGTGCGCTCTATAATGCAGTCTCTTGATAACTTTTTGCACTGTAGGTCCGTTAAGGTTAG
AAGAAGGCTACTTTGGTGTCTATTTTCTCTTCCATAAAAAAAGCCTGACTCCACTTCCCGCGTTTACTGA
TTACTAGCGAAGCTGCGGGTGCATTTTTTCAAGATAAAGGCATCCCCGATTATATTCTATACCGATGTGG
ATTGCGCATACTTTGTGAACAGAAAGTGATAGCGTTGATGATTCTTCATTGGTCAGAAAATTATGAACGG
TTTCTTCTATTTTGTCTCTATATACTACGTATAGGAAATGTTTACATTTTCGTATTGTTTTCGATTCACT
CTATGAATAGTTCTTACTACAATTTTTTTGTCTAAAGAGTAATACTAGAGATAAACATAAAAAATGTAGA
GGTCGAGTTTAGATGCAAGTTCAAGGAGCGAAAGGTGGATGGGTAGGTTATATAGGGATATAGCACAGAG
ATATATAGCAAAGAGATACTTTTGAGCAATGTTTGTGGAAGCGGTATTCGCAATATTTTAGTAGCTCGTT
ACAGTCCGGTGCGTTTTTGGTTTTTTGAAAGTGCGTCTTCAGAGCGCTTTTGGTTTTCAAAAGCGCTCTG
AAGTTCCTATACTTTCTAGCTAGAGAATAGGAACTTCGGAATAGGAACTTCAAAGCGTTTCCGAAAACGA
GCGCTTCCGAAAATGCAACGCGAGCTGCGCACATACAGCTCACTGTTCACGTCGCACCTATATCTGCGTG
TTGCCTGTATATATATATACATGAGAAGAACGGCATAGTGCGTGTTTATGCTTAAATGCGTACTTATATG
CGTCTATTTATGTAGGATGAAAGGTAGTCTAGTACCTCCTGTGATATTATCCCATTCCATGCGGGGTATC
GTATGCTTCCTTCAGCACTACCCTTTAGCTGTTCTATATGCTGCCACTCCTCAATTGGATTAGTCTCATC
CTTCAATGCTATCATTTCCTTTGATATTGGATCGATCCGATGATAAGCTGTCAAACATGAGAATTAATTC
TACCCTATGAACATATTCCATTTTGTAATTTCGTGTCGTTTCTATTATGAATTTCATTTATAAAGTTTAT
GTACAAATATCATAAAAAAAGAGAATCTTTTTAAGCAAGGATTTTCTTAACTTCTTCGGCGACAGCATCA
CCGACTTCGGTGGTACTGTTGGAACCACCTAAATCACCAGTTCTGATACCTGCATCCAAAACCTTTTTAA
CTGCATCTTCAATGGCCTTACCTTCTTCAGGCAAGTTCAATGACAATTTCAACATCATTGCAGCAGACAA
GATAGTGGCGATAGGGTCAACCTTATTCTTTGGCAAATCTGGAGCAGAACCGTGGCATGGTTCGTACAAA
CCAAATGCGGTGTTCTTGTCTGGCAAAGAGGCCAAGGACGCAGATGGCAACAAACCCAAGGAACCTGGGA
TAACGGAGGCTTCATCGGAGATGATATCACCAAACATGTTGCTGGTGATTATAATACCATTTAGGTGGGT
TGGGTTCTTAACTAGGATCATGGCGGCAGAATCAATCAATTGATGTTGAACCTTCAATGTAGGAAATTCG
TTCTTGATGGTTTCCTCCACAGTTTTTCTCCATAATCTTGAAGAGGCCAAAACATTAGCTTTATCCAAGG
ACCAAATAGGCAATGGTGGCTCATGTTGTAGGGCCATGAAAGCGGCCATTCTTGTGATTCTTTGCACTTC
TGGAACGGTGTATTGTTCACTATCCCAAGCGACACCATCACCATCGTCTTCCTTTCTCTTACCAAAGTAA
ATACCTCCCACTAATTCTCTGACAACAACGAAGTCAGTACCTTTAGCAAATTGTGGCTTGATTGGAGATA
AGTCTAAAAGAGAGTCGGATGCAAAGTTACATGGTCTTAAGTTGGCGTACAATTGAAGTTCTTTACGGAT
TTTTAGTAAACCTTGTTCAGGTCTAACACTACCTGTACCCCATTTAGGACCACCCACAGCACCTAACAAA
ACGGCATCAACCTTCTTGGAGGCTTCCAGCGCCTCATCTGGAAGTGGGACACCTGTAGCATCGATAGCAG
CACCACCAATTAAATGATTTTCGAAATCGAACTTGACATTGGAACGAACATCAGAAATAGCTTTAAGAAC
CTTAATGGCTTCGGCTGTGATCTTGACCAACGTGGTCACCTGGCAAAACGACGATCTTCTTAGGGGCAGA
CATAGGGGCAGACATTAGAATGTATATCCTTGAAATATATATATATATTGCTGAAATGTAAAAGGTAAGA
AAAGTTAGAATAAGACGATTGCTAACCACCTATTGGAAAAAACAATAGGTCCTTAAATAATATTGTCAAC
TTCAAGTATTGTGATGCAAGCATTTAGTCATGAACGCTTCTCTATTCTATATGAAAAGCCGGTTCCGGCC
TCTCACCTTTCCTTTTTCTCCCAATTTTTCAGTTGAAAAAGGTATATGCGCGGCGACCTCTGAAATTAAC
AAAAAATTTCCAGTCATCGAATTTGTCTGTGCGATAGCGCCCCTGTGTGTTCTCGTTATGTTGAGGAAAA
AAATAATGGTTGCTAAGAGATTCGAACTCTTGCATCTTACGATACCTGAGTATTCCCACAGTTAATTCTT
GAAGACGAAAGGGCCTCGTGATACGCCTATTTTTATAGGTTAATGTCATGATAATAATGGTTTCTTAGAC
GTCAGGTGGCACTTTTCGGGGAAATGTGCGCGGAACCCCTATTTGTTTATTTTTCTAAATACATTCAAAT
ATGTATCCGCTCATGAGACAATAACCCTGATAAATGCTTCAATAATATTGAAAAAGGAAGAGTATGAGTA
TTCAACATTTCCGTGTCGCCCTTATTCCCTTTTTTGCGGCATTTTGCCTTCCTGTTTTTGCTCACCCAGA
AACGCTGGTGAAAGTAAAAGATGCTGAAGATCAGTTGGGTGCACGAGTGGGTTACATCGAACTGGATCTC
AACAGCGGTAAGATCCTTGAGAGTTTTCGCCCCGAAGAACGTTTTCCAATGATGAGCACTTTTAAAGTTC
TGCTATGTGGCGCGGTATTATCCCGTATTGACGCCGGGCAAGAGCAACTCGGTCGCCGCATACACTATTC
TCAGAATGACTTGGTTGAGTACTCACCAGTCACAGAAAAGCATCTTACGGATGGCATGACAGTAAGAGAA
TTATGCAGTGCTGCCATAACCATGAGTGATAACACTGCGGCCAACTTACTTCTGACAACGATCGGAGGAC
CGAAGGAGCTAACCGCTTTTTTGCACAACATGGGGGATCATGTAACTCGCCTTGATCGTTGGGAACCGGA
GCTGAATGAAGCCATACCAAACGACGAGCGTGACACCACGATGCCTGTAGCAATGGCAACAACGTTGCGC
AAACTATTAACTGGCGAACTACTTACTCTAGCTTCCCGGCAACAATTAATAGACTGGATGGAGGCGGATA
AAGTTGCAGGACCACTTCTGCGCTCGGCCCTTCCGGCTGGCTGGTTTATTGCTGATAAATCTGGAGCCGG
TGAGCGTGGGTCTCGCGGTATCATTGCAGCACTGGGGCCAGATGGTAAGCCCTCCCGTATCGTAGTTATC
TACACGACGGGGAGTCAGGCAACTATGGATGAACGAAATAGACAGATCGCTGAGATAGGTGCCTCACTGA
TTAAGCATTGGTAACTGTCAGACCAAGTTTACTCATATATACTTTAGATTGATTTAAAACTTCATTTTTA
ATTTAAAAGGATCTAGGTGAAGATCCTTTTTGATAATCTCATGACCAAAATCCCTTAACGTGAGTTTTCG
TTCCACTGAGCGTCAGACCCCGTAGAAAAGATCAAAGGATCTTCTTGAGATCCTTTTTTTCTGCGCGTAA
TCTGCTGCTTGCAAACAAAAAAACCACCGCTACCAGCGGTGGTTTGTTTGCCGGATCAAGAGCTACCAAC
TCTTTTTCCGAAGGTAACTGGCTTCAGCAGAGCGCAGATACCAAATACTGTCCTTCTAGTGTAGCCGTAG
TTAGGCCACCACTTCAAGAACTCTGTAGCACCGCCTACATACCTCGCTCTGCTAATCCTGTTACCAGTGG
CTGCTGCCAGTGGCGATAAGTCGTGTCTTACCGGGTTGGACTCAAGACGATAGTTACCGGATAAGGCGCA
GCGGTCGGGCTGAACGGGGGGTTCGTGCACACAGCCCAGCTTGGAGCGAACGACCTACACCGAACTGAGA
TACCTACAGCGTGAGCTATGAGAAAGCGCCACGCTTCCCGAAGGGAGAAAGGCGGACAGGTATCCGGTAA
GCGGCAGGGTCGGAACAGGAGAGCGCACGAGGGAGCTTCCAGGGGGAAACGCCTGGTATCTTTATAGTCC
TGTCGGGTTTCGCCACCTCTGACTTGAGCGTCGATTTTTGTGATGCTCGTCAGGGGGGCGGAGCCTATGG
AAAAACGCCAGCAACGCGGCCTTTTTACGGTTCCTGGCCTTTTGCTGGCCTTTTGCTCACATGTTCTTTC
CTGCGTTATCCCCTGATTCTGTGGATAACCGTATTACCGCCTTTGAGTGAGCTGATACCGCTCGCCGCAG
CCGAACGACCGAGCGCAGCGAGTCAGTGAGCGAGGAAGCGGAAGA
