>Addgene plasmid #8624 | YEplac181-DST1 | addgene partial sequence | sequence record 80674 | Leu2-F 5'-atgctgtcgccgaagaag-3'
GCTTAAAAAGATTCTCTTTTTTTATGATATTTGTACATAAACTTTATAAATGAAATTCATAATAGAAACG
ACACGAAATTACAAAATGGAATATGTTCATAGGGTAGAATTAATTCTCATGTTTGACAGCTTATCATCGG
ATCGATCCAATATCAAAGGAAATGATAGCATTGAAGGATGAGACTAATCCAATTGAGGAGTGGCAGCATA
TAGAACAGCTAAAGGGTAGTGCTGAAGGAAGCATACGATACCCCGCATGGAATGGGATAATATCACAGGA
GGTACTAGACTACCTTTCATCCTACATAAATAGACGCATATAAGTACGCATTTAAGCATAAACACGCACT
ATGCCGTTCTTCTCATGTATATATATATACAGGCAACACGCAGATATAGGTGCGACGTGAACAGTGAGCT
GTATGTGCGCAGCTCGCGTTGCATTTTCGGAAGCGCTCGTTTTCGGAAACGCTTTGAAGTTCCTATTCCG
AAGTTCCTATTCTCTAGCTAGAAAGTATAGGAACTTCAGAGCGCTTTTGAAAACCAAAAGCGCTCTGAAG
ACGCACTTTCAAAAAACCAAAAACGCACCGGACTGTAACGAGCTACTAAAATATTGCGAATACCGCTTCC
ACAAACATTGCTCAAAAGTATCTCTTTGCTATATATCTCTGTGCTATATCCCTATATAACCTACCCATCC
ACCTTTCGCTCCTTGAACTTGCATCTAAACTCGACCTCTACATTTTTTATGTTTATCTCTAGTATTACTC
TTTAGACAAAAAAATTGTAGTAAGAACTATTCATAGAGTGAATCGAAAACAATACGAAAATGTAAACATT
TCCTATACGTAGTATATAGAGACAAAATAGAAGAAACCGTTCATAATTTTCTGACCAATGAAGAATCATC
AACGCTATCACTTTCTGTTCACAAAGTATGCGCAATCCACATCGGTATAGAATATAATCGGGGATGCCTT
TATCTTGAAAAAATGCACCCGCAGCTTCGCTAGTAATCAGTAAACGCGGGAAGTGGAGTCAGGCTTTTTT
TATGGAAGAGAAAATAGAC
