>Addgene plasmid #8624 | YEplac181-DST1 | addgene partial sequence | sequence record 80675 | M13pUC-Rev 5'-AGCGGATAACAATTTCACACAGG-3'
TGACCATGATTACGCCAAGCTTGCATGCCTGCAGGTCGAGATCTTAAATTGTATTTCTTTAGTTCTGACC
GAGCCATATTTAATGCATAGAAGATTAATAAAGAAAACATGAAAATCATAAATAATTAAAAGTAACTGGA
CGAACAAAAGATTTTACGTGAGACAGACAAAAAAAATTAACACCAGCAGTATATGTATATATGTACATCG
TATATGAATATGCCATTTCAACAAATTGGATATGGTTGTATGTTTGGCTTTTTCTTTTCCTGGATTCCGG
CTGTCAAATACTACTACGAATAGAGTCAGAACAGGCTTTTCTGTCCCTTCCTCCTATTGTTTCCTTTGCT
CTGTCCGTGGCTACTCTCATCTTTTTCTATTCTAAGAGAATTTCCATCTGTTACCACATGCTTCACATGT
ACAGAAAGTGGTCAATGGTTCATCCGCAGATCTTGTTTGCAATTGATAGTAAGATACCTTCTTCTCTTTA
CATTTACCACATGTAAATCTATCGGTGACTGACCTTTCTATGGTGGCACCCTGTGCGTTGTATAAGTTTT
GCTTGGCAATTTCTTCTATCTTTTGCTTTAAGGGCGCTGGTGCCAGATCCTTGGCATCGCATGTAGCTAA
GAATTCAGGTGTTATATCACCGTTGGCAATTTTATGTTTGAGATCTGGGTTATTCTTTGATATGACGTTT
GAATAAATTATACGATACCTGGCTTTGTAAGCGGCTTCGTTGGTGTCACAGTTGTTAACTTTATTCATTT
CACTTTCTATGGCCTTTGCAGTATGCAAAATAGATTGAGGTGGATGCTCACTTTCCTTGGCCAAAACGTC
GTAGAGTGCTTTTAGTACCTGATCACGTAATTTGTGGTGGTATATAGCTGTATCCACACCATCGTTCTTA
CTATTTCTTGGTTTAGTGCTGACGTACTTGTCTTGTTTCATGGCATCTGACTGGGAGGAGGCCGGCTGTT
GAACACCATTCACGGACTCACCTACAGTTGTCTTGTCCTCTGCATTGCCTGGCGCATGATCTTGA
