>Addgene plasmid #8624 | YEplac181-DST1 | addgene partial sequence | sequence record 81326 | pUC-3 5'-GCCATTCGCCATTCAGGCTGCGCAACTGTT-3'
GGGAAGGGCGATCGGTGCGGGCCTCTTCGCTATTACGCCAGCTGGCGAAAGGGGGATGTGCTGCAAGGCG
ATTAAGTTGGGTAACGCCAGGGTTTTCCCAGTCACGACGTTGTAAAACGACGGCCAGTGAATTCGAGCTC
GGTACCCGGGGATCCCGTATGGTATAGAACCCAGATACACCACTCGGGATGGTGGGTTGTTCTGTACCCC
CGCATTCACACCGCTCTGCCTATTCATTTTATCGTTTTCGTCTTTTCTTTCAATGTATTGATAATTAACG
TGTCTATGTGATGCTATTGGTATATAGCCTTTCTTGTATATCCCTCTAACAATTATTACAAGTGTTTCTG
TTTAAAGCAAGTGCTAGAAGTGACTCGGTTCTCTTAGGAAATTCTAAACGCAAGATTTCTCTTATGGTGA
TTGTAACAATTATGAGATACTTCACTAGCCCACCTTAACTTTACGGACCTTCTTTTGAAACGATGCTTCG
AATGACAACGCCTTTTTGATATATAATATCCAATTTCATTATAGGGAAATTTTCAACTCTTACCCGCCCC
ACTGTGCTGATATGACCAAGTGATCACTCGATGATGGGACTACGTATTGAAAAATATTGAATGAAAAATT
ACTCAAGCAGCAGAACATTCACAGTGTAGTCAGTCCGCATAAGAGCATTCATCATGGATAGTAAGGAAGT
ACTGGTACATGTTAAGAATCTAGAAAAGAACAAAAGTAATGATGCTGCAGTTCTAGAAATCTTACATGTC
TTGGATAAAGAATTCGTCCCCACTGAAAAGTTACTGAGAGAAACAAAAGTTGGTGTGGAAGTCAACAAGT
TTAAAAAATCCACTAATGTAGAGATCAGCAAACTCGTGAAGAAAATGATTAGCTCTTGGAAAGACGCAAT
TAATAAAAATAAGCGTTCCAGGCAAGCACAGCAGCATCATCAAGATCATGCGCCAGGCAATGCAGAGGAC
AAGACAACTGTAGGTGAGTCCGTGAATGGTGTTCAACAGCCGGCCTCCTCCCAGTCAGATGCCATGAAAC
AAGACAAGTACGTCAGCACTAAACCAAGAAATAGTAAGAACGATGGTGTGGATACAGCTATATACCA
